Addgene plasmid #125070: pKD278
Purpose: Expression of SO_2192 under Ptac
Depositing lab: Jeffrey Tabor. Depositing organization: Rice University. Publication: Rewiring bacterial two-component systems by modular DNA-binding domain swapping. Schmidl SR, Ekness F, Sofjan K, Daeffler KN, Brink KR, Landry BP, Gerhardt KP, Dyulgyarov N, Sheth RU, Tabor JJ. Nat Chem Biol. 2019 Jul;15(7):690-698. doi: 10.1038/s41589-019-0286-6. Epub 2019 May 20. PubMed 31110305.
Backbone
  Vector backbone: pACYCDuet-1
  Total vector size (bp): 5741
  Vector type: Bacterial Expression, Synthetic Biology
Growth in bacteria
  Bacterial resistance: Spectinomycin, 50 μg/mL
  Growth temperature: 37°C
  Growth strain: NEB-10beta
  Copy number: Low Copy
Gene/Insert 1
  Gene/Insert name: SO_2192
  Insert size (bp): 2157
  Mutation: Mutation in LacI S286L- Please see depositor comments below
  Entrez Gene: SO_2192 (a.k.a. SO_2192)
Gene/Insert 2
  Gene/Insert name: lacI
  Insert size (bp): 957
  Mutation: S286L- Please see depositor comments below
  Entrez Gene: lacI (a.k.a. b0345, ECK0342)
Terms and licenses: Academic/Nonprofit Terms; Industry Terms: Not Available to Industry
Depositor comments: Depositor confirms mutation does not affect function
How to cite: pKD278 was a gift from Jeffrey Tabor (Addgene plasmid # 125070 ; http://n2t.net/addgene:125070 ; RRID:Addgene_125070)
