[The description below was written by a language model from this plasmid's Addgene catalogue record and pLannotate feature annotations shown in this document.]
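Description:
pKD278 is a low-copy bacterial expression plasmid of about 5.7 kb, listed as derived from pACYCDuet-1 and used in synthetic biology work in E. coli. It replicates from the p15A origin, which is compatible with ColE1-type plasmids and so allows it to be co-maintained with other constructs. Selection is by spectinomycin through the aadA (SmR) aminoglycoside adenylyltransferase gene, which is followed by a lambda t0 terminator. Short fragments annotated as an RSF origin, a pUC multiple cloning site and a Tn5 transposase are also detected. These appear to be cloning remnants rather than functional parts.

The payload is SO_2192, an insert of roughly 2.2 kb placed under the tac promoter with an adjacent lac operator. The feature tables do not annotate this coding sequence, but an unannotated gap of matching size lies between the operator and the downstream rrnB T1 and T7Te terminators, which is where the gene sits. The record does not state the gene's function or source organism, although the associated publication concerns rewiring bacterial two-component systems by swapping DNA-binding domains. The plasmid also carries lacI driven by the lacIq promoter, which raises repressor levels, and ending in its own rrnB T1 terminator. The repressor keeps Ptac off until IPTG is added, giving tunable expression of SO_2192. The lacI copy carries an S286L substitution that the depositor reports does not affect function. The catalogue gives lacI as 957 bp, whereas the annotated coding sequence spans about 1.08 kb. The depositor and sequencing-derived records share the same feature order and differ by a single nucleotide in length.
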