Features (pLannotate 1.2.2; 13 found; start..end, strand, type, name):
      1..117     +  CDS            tnpA (fragment): TN5P_ECOLX - Also known as tnp. Experimental evidence at protein level: Swiss-Prot protein existence level 1. Mediates transposition of transposon Tn5 by a 'cut and paste' mechanism. First, the monomeric transposase binds the 19 bp inverted DNA repeats flanking the transposon. Then, dimerization of the DNA- bound transposase creates a synaptic DNA complex. After nicking of the first DNA strand, excision of the transposon proceeds through a series of intermediates. The transposase then mediates the insertion of the transposon at a new site by strand transfer. The activity of the wild- type tran
    149..940     +  CDS            SmR: aminoglycoside adenylyltransferase (Murphy, 1985); aadA; confers resistance to spectinomycin and streptomycin
    952..1046    +  terminator     lambda t0 terminator: transcription terminator from phage lambda
   1160..1705    +  rep_origin     p15A ori: Plasmids containing the medium-copy-number p15A origin of replication can be propagated in E. coli cells that contain a second plasmid with the ColE1 origin.
   1793..1848    +  rep_origin     RSF ori (fragment): Plasmids containing the RSF 1030 origin of replication can be propagated in E. coli cells that contain additional plasmids with compatible origins.
   1878..1955    +  promoter       lacIq promoter: lacI (mutant); In the lacIq allele, a single base change in the promoter boosts expression of the lacI gene about 10-fold.
   1956..3038    +  CDS            lacI: lac repressor; lacI; The lac repressor binds to the lac operator to inhibit transcription in E. coli. This inhibition can be relieved by adding lactose or isopropyl-β-D-thiogalactopyranoside (IPTG).
   3044..3130    +  terminator     rrnB T1 terminator: Escherichia coli rrnB; transcription terminator T1 from the E. coli rrnB gene
   3302..3330    +  promoter       tac promoter: strong E. coli promoter; hybrid between the trp and lac UV5 promoters
   3338..3354    +  protein_bind   lac operator: The lac repressor binds to the lac operator to inhibit transcription in E. coli. This inhibition can be relieved by adding lactose or isopropyl-β-D-thiogalactopyranoside (IPTG). lac repressor encoded by lacI
   5576..5647    +  terminator     rrnB T1 terminator: transcription terminator T1 from the E. coli rrnB gene
   5663..5690    +  terminator     T7Te terminator: phage T7 early transcription terminator
   5697..5741    +  misc_feature   MCS (fragment): pUC18/19 multiple cloning site
>Addgene plasmid #125070 | pKD278 | depositor full sequence | sequence record 239093 | pKD278 sequence 5741 bps
AGCAAGCGAACCGGAATTGCCAGCTGGGGCGCCCTCTGGTAAGGTTGGGAAGCCCTGCAAAGTAAACTGG
ATGGCTTTCTTGCCGCCAAGGATCTGATGGCGCAGGGGATCAAGATCTGATCAAGAGACAGGATGAGGAT
CGTTTCGCATGAGGGAAGCGGTGATCGCCGAAGTATCGACTCAACTATCAGAGGTAGTTGGCGTCATCGA
GCGCCATCTCGAACCGACGTTGCTGGCCGTACATTTGTACGGCTCCGCAGTGGATGGCGGCCTGAAGCCA
CACAGTGATATTGATTTGCTGGTTACGGTGACCGTAAGGCTTGATGAAACAACGCGGCGAGCTTTGATCA
ACGACCTTTTGGAAACTTCGGCTTCCCCTGGAGAGAGCGAGATTCTCCGCGCTGTAGAAGTCACCATTGT
TGTGCACGACGACATCATTCCGTGGCGTTATCCAGCTAAGCGCGAACTGCAATTTGGAGAATGGCAGCGC
AATGACATTCTTGCAGGTATCTTCGAGCCAGCCACGATCGACATTGATCTGGCTATCTTGCTGACAAAAG
CAAGAGAACATAGCGTTGCCTTGGTAGGTCCAGCGGCGGAGGAACTCTTTGATCCGGTTCCTGAACAGGA
TCTATTTGAGGCGCTAAATGAAACCTTAACGCTATGGAACTCGCCGCCCGACTGGGCTGGCGATGAGCGA
AATGTAGTGCTTACGTTGTCCCGCATTTGGTACAGCGCAGTAACCGGCAAAATCGCGCCGAAGGATGTCG
CTGCCGACTGGGCAATGGAGCGCCTGCCGGCCCAGTATCAGCCCGTCATACTTGAAGCTAGACAGGCTTA
TCTTGGACAAGAAGAAGATCGCTTGGCCTCGCGCGCAGATCAGTTGGAAGAATTTGTCCACTACGTGAAA
GGCGAGATCACCAAGGTAGTCGGCAAATAAGAGCTCGCTTGGACTCCTGTTGATAGATCCAGTAATGACC
TCAGAACTCCATCTGGATTTGTTCAGAACGCTCGGTTGCCGCCGGGCGTTTTTTATTGGTGAGAATCCAA
GCACTAGTAACAACTTATATCGTATGGGGCTGACTTCAGGTGCTACATTTGAAGAGATAAATTGCACTGA
AATCTAGTAATATTTTATCTGATTAATAAGATGATCTTCTTGAGATCGTTTTGGTCTGCGCGTAATCTCT
TGCTCTGAAAACGAAAAAACCGCCTTGCAGGGCGGTTTTTCGAAGGTTCTCTGAGCTACCAACTCTTTGA
ACCGAGGTAACTGGCTTGGAGGAGCGCAGTCACCAAAACTTGTCCTTTCAGTTTAGCCTTAACCGGCGCA
TGACTTCAAGACTAACTCCTCTAAATCAATTACCAGTGGCTGCTGCCAGTGGTGCTTTTGCATGTCTTTC
CGGGTTGGACTCAAGACGATAGTTACCGGATAAGGCGCAGCGGTCGGACTGAACGGGGGGTTCGTGCATA
CAGTCCAGCTTGGAGCGAACTGCCTACCCGGAACTGAGTGTCAGGCGTGGAATGAGACAAACGCGGCCAT
AACAGCGGAATGACACCGGTAAACCGAAAGGCAGGAACAGGAGAGCGCACGAGGGAGCCGCCAGGGGGAA
ACGCCTGGTATCTTTATAGTCCTGTCGGGTTTCGCCACCACTGATTTGAGCGTCAGATTTCGTGATGCTT
GTCAGGGGGGCGGAGCCTATGGAAAAACGGCTTTGCCGCGGCCCTCTCACTTCCCTGTTAAGTATCTTCC
TGGCATCTTCCAGGAAATCTCCGCCCCGTTCGTAAGCCATTTCCGCTCGCCGCAGTCGAACGACCGAGCG
TAGCGAGTCAGTGAGCGAGGAAGCGGAATATATCCCGAAGCGGCATGCATTTACGTTGACACCATCGAAT
GGTGCAAAACCTTTCGCGGTATGGCATGATAGCGCCCGGAAGAGAGTCAATTCAGGGTGGTGAATGTGAA
ACCAGTAACGTTATACGATGTCGCAGAGTATGCCGGTGTCTCTTATCAGACCGTTTCCCGCGTGGTGAAC
CAGGCCAGCCACGTTTCTGCGAAAACGCGGGAAAAAGTGGAAGCGGCGATGGCGGAGCTGAATTACATTC
CCAACCGCGTGGCACAACAACTGGCGGGCAAACAGTCGTTGCTGATTGGCGTTGCCACCTCCAGTCTGGC
CCTGCACGCGCCGTCGCAAATTGTCGCGGCGATTAAATCTCGCGCCGATCAACTGGGTGCCAGCGTGGTG
GTGTCGATGGTAGAACGAAGCGGCGTCGAAGCCTGTAAAGCGGCGGTGCACAATCTTCTCGCGCAACGCG
TCAGTGGGCTGATCATTAACTATCCGCTGGATGACCAGGATGCCATTGCTGTGGAAGCTGCCTGCACTAA
TGTTCCGGCGTTATTTCTTGATGTCTCTGACCAGACACCCATCAACAGTATTATTTTCTCCCATGAAGAC
GGTACGCGACTGGGCGTGGAGCATCTGGTCGCATTGGGTCACCAGCAAATCGCGCTGTTAGCGGGCCCAT
TAAGTTCTGTCTCGGCGCGTCTGCGTCTGGCTGGCTGGCATAAATATCTCACTCGCAATCAAATTCAGCC
GATAGCGGAACGGGAAGGCGACTGGAGTGCCATGTCCGGTTTTCAACAAACCATGCAAATGCTGAATGAG
GGCATCGTTCCCACTGCGATGCTGGTTGCCAACGATCAGATGGCGCTGGGCGCAATGCGCGCCATTACCG
AGTCCGGGCTGCGCGTTGGTGCGGATATCTCGGTAGTGGGATACGACGATACCGAAGACAGCTCATGTTA
TATCCCGCCGTCAACCACCATCAAACAGGATTTTCGCCTGCTGGGGCAAACCAGCGTGGACCGCTTGCTG
CAACTCTCTCAGGGCCAGGCGGTGAAGGGCAATCAGCTGTTGCCCGTCTCACTGGTGAAAAGAAAAACCA
CCCTGGCGCCCAATACGCAAACCGCCTCTCCCCGCGCGTTGGCCGATTCATTAATGCAGCTGGCACGACA
GGTTTCCCGACTGGAAAGCGGGCAGTGAGGCATCAAATAAAACGAAAGGCTCAGTCGAAAGACTGGGCCT
TTCGTTTTATCTGTTGTTTGTCGGTGAACGCTCTCCTGAGTAGGACAAATCCGCCGCCCTAGACCTAGGC
GTTCGGCTGCGGCGAGCGGTATCAGCTCACTCAAAGGCGGTAATACGTAAATCACTGCATAATTCGTGTC
GCTCAAGGCGCACTCCCGTTCTGGATAATGTTTTTTGCGCCGACATCATAACGGTTCTGGCAAATATTCT
GAAATGAGCTGTTGACAATTAATCATCGGCTCGTATAATGTGTGGAATTGTGAGCGGATAACAATTTCAC
ACACACTATTCTCATCTAAATTTATCAAAACGCCTACAATGACACGTTTTCCTTTCGGTCTTCGCACTAA
AGTGATTGGCCTGAGCCTATTTTTGCTCTGCCTACCTTGGCTGGGGTACCAATATGTGTGGGAGATGGAA
AAATACCTGCGCCACGGCCAAGAACGTACCTTAGAGGGCACAACCCAAGCGCTAGCGACCGCCCTGCACG
AGCGGCCCAAACTTTTCGATGGCCAAGCCAGTTTTTTAAAACAGGTTGAAAAGAGCCGTGACCTCTATGC
TTACCCCTTAGCCGGAGCCATTCTGCTCGATGGCAAACTCAATGAATGGCAGGAATATCAACATCGATTT
ATCCAATACGGTGAAGCCAATCAGATTATGCGCGCCGATCCCAGTGCGCCGCTCACCTTAAGTTTTACCC
ATATGGTGGGCCAGTACGATGGCTATCTGTATGCTTTTTTTCAGGTGGTGGACCCCAATGTGGTGTTTCG
TGGCAAAAATGCCCTAAGTGTGGATAGGAACGATCATCTATCAATTGCGACCCTTGCCCCCGACAATAAA
TTTAAGCGTTATATCGTTGCCACCACTCAGCCCGGTTGGATCAGCGCCTTTGAACTGCCCGCCAACCCGA
AACAAACCGTGCCAGTGACACCCGAGGTGCGCATTCAAGGACAATGGGCCACCACAGATGTGGGCTACAA
TATCGAGCTGCGTATTCCCCTTGATATGGTGGGCAGCAAACTCGGGTTTGCCATTGCCGATGTTAACGAC
AGCAAATACCGCGATGTCGCCGCAGTGGTTGGCACTTCCGCCTTAGATACCGTCGATAAGCTGGGCACAG
TGCTGGTCCCCTCCCCTGAAATTGAAAACATTATCAAAGGGATGAGCCACTACAGCTCGCGTATTTGGGT
AATAGATAAACATGGCCGCGTGTTAGCAAAATCCGGCGATATCCGCGACAGCAACAGCGTGTGGACTCGC
ACCCTTGATGATGAAAACAGCAATGGCCTATGGCAGCGGTTTCAGCGCGATTATCTGCATCCGCTCTACT
ATAAAATCCTCACTAAACCGCCGAAGGATTTTATCGACTCTCTGCGGGATTCAACCGAGCTAAATGGCAG
TCATATTCAAAAAGCCCTCGCCGGACAACAGACGTCGACATGGCGCTTGACGCCTGACAATAAGGCCGTG
GTACTCGCGGCAGCCAGCCCAATTTGGATTGATAACAATGTGATGGGCGCGGTAGTGGCTGAAGAAACCA
CCCACGGTATTCGCACCCTACGTAATCGCGCGTTGGAAAAACTGTTTAACGTGATCCTGACCATTATGAG
CATGGGCACCTTAGCGCTGTTTTTCTTCGCATCGAGTATTTCCAATCGCATTCGTAAGTTAAGGGACGAA
GCCGAAAATGCCATCGACAGCCAAGGTCGGGTGCGTAACCATCTAAAACCCTCAAAGGCGCGGGACGAGA
TTGGCGACTTATCCCGCAGTTTTGCCAGCATTGTAGGACGTTTAGGCCAATACACTCATTATTTGGAGAA
TATGTCGTCGCGCTTATCCCATGAGCTACGTACTCCTGTTGCAGTGGTGCGTTCATCTTTAGAGCACTTA
AATCTGCAAACCTTAGATAAAGACACGCAAAAGTATGTCGATCGCGCCCAAGAAGGCGTAAGCCGTTTAA
GCATGATTTTGAATAATATGAGCGAGGCGACGCGCCTAGAGCAGAGCTTAACTCAGGCCGATGTGACTAA
GTTTCCGCTATCCCAAGTGGTCAGCGGCTGTATGCAAGGCTATCAAATGACCTATCCCGAGCAGCGTTTT
AGCATCAAAGTGCCCGATCAGCCGTTGATGATGCAGGGTGTGCCAGAATACATCGCCCAATTGATGGATA
AACTTATCGCCAATGCCATCGAATTTTGTCATCAAGGCAGTTCGATTGAGGTCACCCTCACTCAAGTCGG
TAAACAAGCCACATTGCTTATCAGCAACTTAGGGCCGCAGTTGCCGGTGGATATGTCGGAGCAGATCTTC
GACTCAATGGTATCGGTGAGGGATAATCAAACCCAGGAGAAACCCCACCTTGGCCTAGGTTTGTATATTG
CACGGCTCGTGACCGAGTTTCACCAAGGGAATATCTTAGCCCGCAACCGCAGCGAAAATGATGGGGTCGA
TATCCTAGTCACCCTGCCGCTGTGCTAATAATCTAGACCAGGCATCAAATAAAACGAAAGGCTCAGTCGA
AAGACTGGGCCTTTCGTTTTATCTGTTGTTTGTCGGTGAACGCTCTCTACTAGAGTCACACTGGCTCACC
TTCGGGTGGGCCTTTCTGCGTTTATAGGTACCCGGGGATCCTCTAGAGTCGACCTGCAGGCATGCAAGCT
T
