Features (pLannotate 1.2.2; 13 found; start..end, strand, type, name):
    668..754     +  terminator     rrnB T1 terminator: Escherichia coli rrnB; transcription terminator T1 from the E. coli rrnB gene
    927..955     +  promoter       tac promoter: strong E. coli promoter; hybrid between the trp and lac UV5 promoters
    963..979     +  protein_bind   lac operator: The lac repressor binds to the lac operator to inhibit transcription in E. coli. This inhibition can be relieved by adding lactose or isopropyl-β-D-thiogalactopyranoside (IPTG). lac repressor encoded by lacI
   3201..3272    +  terminator     rrnB T1 terminator: transcription terminator T1 from the E. coli rrnB gene
   3288..3315    +  terminator     T7Te terminator: phage T7 early transcription terminator
   3322..3366    +  misc_feature   MCS (fragment): pUC18/19 multiple cloning site
   3367..3483    +  CDS            tnpA (fragment): TN5P_ECOLX - Also known as tnp. Experimental evidence at protein level: Swiss-Prot protein existence level 1. Mediates transposition of transposon Tn5 by a 'cut and paste' mechanism. First, the monomeric transposase binds the 19 bp inverted DNA repeats flanking the transposon. Then, dimerization of the DNA- bound transposase creates a synaptic DNA complex. After nicking of the first DNA strand, excision of the transposon proceeds through a series of intermediates. The transposase then mediates the insertion of the transposon at a new site by strand transfer. The activity of the wild- type tran
   3515..4306    +  CDS            SmR: aminoglycoside adenylyltransferase (Murphy, 1985); aadA; confers resistance to spectinomycin and streptomycin
   4318..4412    +  terminator     lambda t0 terminator: transcription terminator from phage lambda
   4526..5071    +  rep_origin     p15A ori: Plasmids containing the medium-copy-number p15A origin of replication can be propagated in E. coli cells that contain a second plasmid with the ColE1 origin.
   5159..5214    +  rep_origin     RSF ori (fragment): Plasmids containing the RSF 1030 origin of replication can be propagated in E. coli cells that contain additional plasmids with compatible origins.
   5244..5321    +  promoter       lacIq promoter: lacI (mutant); In the lacIq allele, a single base change in the promoter boosts expression of the lacI gene about 10-fold.
   5322..662     +  CDS            lacI (across the origin): lac repressor; lacI; The lac repressor binds to the lac operator to inhibit transcription in E. coli. This inhibition can be relieved by adding lactose or isopropyl-β-D-thiogalactopyranoside (IPTG).
>Addgene plasmid #125070 | pKD278 | addgene full sequence | sequence record 247910 | Addgene NGS Result
CTAATGTTCCGGCGTTATTTCTTGATGTCTCTGACCAGACACCCATCAACAGTATTATTTTCTCCCATGA
AGACGGTACGCGACTGGGCGTGGAGCATCTGGTCGCATTGGGTCACCAGCAAATCGCGCTGTTAGCGGGC
CCATTAAGTTCTGTCTCGGCGCGTCTGCGTCTGGCTGGCTGGCATAAATATCTCACTCGCAATCAAATTC
AGCCGATAGCGGAACGGGAAGGCGACTGGAGTGCCATGTCCGGTTTTCAACAAACCATGCAAATGCTGAA
TGAGGGCATCGTTCCCACTGCGATGCTGGTTGCCAACGATCAGATGGCGCTGGGCGCAATGCGCGCCATT
ACCGAGTCCGGGCTGCGCGTTGGTGCGGATATCTCGGTAGTGGGATACGACGATACCGAAGACAGCTCAT
GTTATATCCCGCCGTTAACCACCATCAAACAGGATTTTCGCCTGCTGGGGCAAACCAGCGTGGACCGCTT
GCTGCAACTCTCTCAGGGCCAGGCGGTGAAGGGCAATCAGCTGTTGCCCGTCTCACTGGTGAAAAGAAAA
ACCACCCTGGCGCCCAATACGCAAACCGCCTCTCCCCGCGCGTTGGCCGATTCATTAATGCAGCTGGCAC
GACAGGTTTCCCGACTGGAAAGCGGGCAGTGAGGCATCAAATAAAACGAAAGGCTCAGTCGAAAGACTGG
GCCTTTCGTTTTATCTGTTGTTTGTCGGTGAACGCTCTCCTGAGTAGGACAAATCCGCCGCCCTAGACCT
AGGGCGTTCGGCTGCGGCGAGCGGTATCAGCTCACTCAAAGGCGGTAATACGTAAATCACTGCATAATTC
GTGTCGCTCAAGGCGCACTCCCGTTCTGGATAATGTTTTTTGCGCCGACATCATAACGGTTCTGGCTAAT
ATTCTGAAATGAGCTGTTGACAATTAATCATCGGCTCGTATAATGTGTGGAATTGTGAGCGGATAACAAT
TTCACACACACTATTCTCATCTAAATTTATCAAAACGCCTACAATGACACGTTTTCCTTTCGGTCTTCGC
ACTAAAGTGATTGGCCTGAGCCTATTTTTGCTCTGCCTACCTTGGCTGGGGTACCAATATGTGTGGGAGA
TGGAAAAATACCTGCGCCACGGCCAAGAACGTACCTTAGAGGGCACAACCCAAGCGCTAGCGACCGCCCT
GCACGAGCGGCCCAAACTTTTCGATGGCCAAGCCAGTTTTTTAAAACAGGTTGAAAAGAGCCGTGACCTC
TATGCTTACCCCTTAGCCGGAGCCATTCTGCTCGATGGCAAACTCAATGAATGGCAGGAATATCAACATC
GATTTATCCAATACGGTGAAGCCAATCAGATTATGCGCGCCGATCCCAGTGCGCCGCTCACCTTAAGTTT
TACCCATATGGTGGGCCAGTACGATGGCTATCTGTATGCTTTTTTTCAGGTGGTGGACCCCAATGTGGTG
TTTCGTGGCAAAAATGCCCTAAGTGTGGATAGGAACGATCATCTATCAATTGCGACCCTTGCCCCCGACA
ATAAATTTAAGCGTTATATCGTTGCCACCACTCAGCCCGGTTGGATCAGCGCCTTTGAACTGCCCGCCAA
CCCGAAACAAACCGTGCCAGTGACACCCGAGGTGCGCATTCAAGGACAATGGGCCACCACAGATGTGGGC
TACAATATCGAGCTGCGTATTCCCCTTGATATGGTGGGCAGCAAACTCGGGTTTGCCATTGCCGATGTTA
ACGACAGCAAATACCGCGATGTCGCCGCAGTGGTTGGCACTTCCGCCTTAGATACCGTCGATAAGCTGGG
CACAGTGCTGGTCCCCTCCCCTGAAATTGAAAACATTATCAAAGGGATGAGCCACTACAGCTCGCGTATT
TGGGTAATAGATAAACATGGCCGCGTGTTAGCAAAATCCGGCGATATCCGCGACAGCAACAGCGTGTGGA
CTCGCACCCTTGATGATGAAAACAGCAATGGCCTATGGCAGCGGTTTCAGCGCGATTATCTGCATCCGCT
CTACTATAAAATCCTCACTAAACCGCCGAAGGATTTTATCGACTCTCTGCGGGATTCAACCGAGCTAAAT
GGCAGTCATATTCAAAAAGCCCTCGCCGGACAACAGACGTCGACATGGCGCTTGACGCCTGACAATAAGG
CCGTGGTACTCGCGGCAGCCAGCCCAATTTGGATTGATAACAATGTGATGGGCGCGGTAGTGGCTGAAGA
AACCACCCACGGTATTCGCACCCTACGTAATCGCGCGTTGGAAAAACTGTTTAACGTGATCCTGACCATT
ATGAGCATGGGCACCTTAGCGCTGTTTTTCTTCGCATCGAGTATTTCCAATCGCATTCGTAAGTTAAGGG
ACGAAGCCGAAAATGCCATCGACAGCCAAGGTCGGGTGCGTAACCATCTAAAACCCTCAAAGGCGCGGGA
CGAGATTGGCGACTTATCCCGCAGTTTTGCCAGCATTGTAGGACGTTTAGGCCAATACACTCATTATTTG
GAGAATATGTCGTCGCGCTTATCCCATGAGCTACGTACTCCTGTTGCAGTGGTGCGTTCATCTTTAGAGC
ACTTAAATCTGCAAACCTTAGATAAAGACACGCAAAAGTATGTCGATCGCGCCCAAGAAGGCGTAAGCCG
TTTAAGCATGATTTTGAATAATATGAGCGAGGCGACGCGCCTAGAGCAGAGCTTAACTCAGGCCGATGTG
ACTAAGTTTCCGCTATCCCAAGTGGTCAGCGGCTGTATGCAAGGCTATCAAATGACCTATCCCGAGCAGC
GTTTTAGCATCAAAGTGCCCGATCAGCCGTTGATGATGCAGGGTGTGCCAGAATACATCGCCCAATTGAT
GGATAAACTTATCGCCAATGCCATCGAATTTTGTCATCAAGGCAGTTCGATTGAGGTCACCCTCACTCAA
GTCGGTAAACAAGCCACATTGCTTATCAGCAACTTAGGGCCGCAGTTGCCGGTGGATATGTCGGAGCAGA
TCTTCGACTCAATGGTATCGGTGAGGGATAATCAAACCCAGGAGAAACCCCACCTTGGCCTAGGTTTGTA
TATTGCACGGCTCGTGACCGAGTTTCACCAAGGGAATATCTTAGCCCGCAACCGCAGCGAAAATGATGGG
GTCGATATCCTAGTCACCCTGCCGCTGTGCTAATAATCTAGACCAGGCATCAAATAAAACGAAAGGCTCA
GTCGAAAGACTGGGCCTTTCGTTTTATCTGTTGTTTGTCGGTGAACGCTCTCTACTAGAGTCACACTGGC
TCACCTTCGGGTGGGCCTTTCTGCGTTTATAGGTACCCGGGGATCCTCTAGAGTCGACCTGCAGGCATGC
AAGCTTAGCAAGCGAACCGGAATTGCCAGCTGGGGCGCCCTCTGGTAAGGTTGGGAAGCCCTGCAAAGTA
AACTGGATGGCTTTCTTGCCGCCAAGGATCTGATGGCGCAGGGGATCAAGATCTGATCAAGAGACAGGAT
GAGGATCGTTTCGTATGAGGGAAGCGGTGATCGCCGAAGTATCGACTCAACTATCAGAGGTAGTTGGCGT
CATCGAGCGCCATCTCGAACCGACGTTGCTGGCCGTACATTTGTACGGCTCCGCAGTGGATGGCGGCCTG
AAGCCACACAGTGATATTGATTTGCTGGTTACGGTGACCGTAAGGCTTGATGAAACAACGCGGCGAGCTT
TGATCAACGACCTTTTGGAAACTTCGGCTTCCCCTGGAGAGAGCGAGATTCTCCGCGCTGTAGAAGTCAC
CATTGTTGTGCACGACGACATCATTCCGTGGCGTTATCCAGCTAAGCGCGAACTGCAATTTGGAGAATGG
CAGCGCAATGACATTCTTGCAGGTATCTTCGAGCCAGCCACGATCGACATTGATCTGGCTATCTTGCTGA
CAAAAGCAAGAGAACATAGCGTTGCCTTGGTAGGTCCAGCGGCGGAGGAACTCTTTGATCCGGTTCCTGA
ACAGGATCTATTTGAGGCGCTAAATGAAACCTTAACGCTATGGAACTCGCCGCCCGACTGGGCTGGCGAT
GAGCGAAATGTAGTGCTTACGTTGTCCCGCATTTGGTACAGCGCAGTAACCGGCAAAATCGCGCCGAAGG
ATGTCGCTGCCGACTGGGCAATGGAGCGCCTGCCGGCCCAGTATCAGCCCGTCATACTTGAAGCTAGACA
GGCTTATCTTGGACAAGAAGAAGATCGCTTGGCCTCGCGCGCAGATCAGTTGGAAGAATTTGTCCACTAC
GTGAAAGGCGAGATCACCAAGGTAGTCGGCAAATAAGAGCTCGCTTGGACTCCTGTTGATAGATCCAGTA
ATGACCTCAGAACTCCATCTGGATTTGTTCAGAACGCTCGGTTGCCGCCGGGCGTTTTTTATTGGTGAGA
ATCCAAGCACTAGTAACAACTTATATCGTATGGGGCTGACTTCAGGTGCTACATTTGAAGAGATAAATTG
CACTGAAATCTAGTAATATTTTATCTGATTAATAAGATGATCTTCTTGAGATCGTTTTGGTCTGCGCGTA
ATCTCTTGCTCTGAAAACGAAAAAACCGCCTTGCAGGGCGGTTTTTCGAAGGTTCTCTGAGCTACCAACT
CTTTGAACCGAGGTAACTGGCTTGGAGGAGCGCAGTCACCAAAACTTGTCCTTTCAGTTTAGCCTTAACC
GGCGCATGACTTCAAGACTAACTCCTCTAAATCAATTACCAGTGGCTGCTGCCAGTGGTGCTTTTGCATG
TCTTTCCGGGTTGGACTCAAGACGATAGTTACCGGATAAGGCGCAGCGGTCGGACTGAACGGGGGGTTCG
TGCATACAGTCCAGCTTGGAGCGAACTGCCTACCCGGAACTGAGTGTCAGGCGTGGAATGAGACAAACGC
GGCCATAACAGCGGAATGACACCGGTAAACCGAAAGGCAGGAACAGGAGAGCGCACGAGGGAGCCGCCAG
GGGGAAACGCCTGGTATCTTTATAGTCCTGTCGGGTTTCGCCACCACTGATTTGAGCGTCAGATTTCGTG
ATGCTTGTCAGGGGGGCGGAGCCTATGGAAAAACGGCTTTGCCGCGGCCCTCTCACTTCCCTGTTAAGTA
TCTTCCTGGCATCTTCCGGGAAATCTCCGCCCCGTTCGTAAGCCATTTCCGCTCGCCGCAGTCGAACGAC
CGAGCGTAGCGAGTCAGTGAGCGAGGAAGCGGAATATATCCCGAAGCGGCATGCATTTACGTTGACACCA
TCGAATGGTGCAAAACCTTTCGCGGTATGGCATGATAGCGCCCGGAAGAGAGTCAATTCAGGGTGGTGAA
TGTGAAACCAGTAACGTTATACGATGTCGCAGAGTATGCCGGTGTCTCTTATCAGACCGTTTCCCGCGTG
GTGAACCAGGCCAGCCACGTTTCTGCGAAAACGCGGGAAAAAGTGGAAGCGGCGATGGCGGAGCTGAATT
ACATTCCCAACCGCGTGGCACAACAACTGGCGGGCAAACAGTCGTTGCTGATTGGCGTTGCCACCTCCAG
TCTGGCCCTGCACGCGCCGTCGCAAATTGTCGCGGCGATTAAATCTCGCGCCGATCAACTGGGTGCCAGC
GTGGTGGTGTCGATGGTAGAACGAAGCGGCGTCGAAGCCTGTAAAGCGGCGGTGCACAATCTTCTCGCGC
AACGCGTCAGTGGGCTGATCATTAACTATCCGCTGGATGACCAGGATGCCATTGCTGTGGAAGCTGCCTG
CA
